Addgene plasmid #154687: pEPYC1CB0425
Purpose: MoClo Level 1 luciferase reporter
Depositing lab: Nicola Patron. Depositing organization: Earlham Institute. Publication: Rational design of minimal synthetic promoters for plants. Cai YM, Kallam K, Tidd H, Gendarini G, Salzman A, Patron NJ. Nucleic Acids Res. 2020 Aug 28. pii: 5897334. doi: 10.1093/nar/gkaa682. PubMed 32856047.
Backbone
  Vector backbone: pICH47732
  Vector type: Synthetic Biology
Growth in bacteria
  Bacterial resistance: Ampicillin, 100 μg/mL
  Growth temperature: 37°C
  Growth strain: NEB Stable
  Copy number: High Copy
Gene/Insert
  Gene/Insert name: MinSyn_023 Firefly luciferase expression cassette [MinSyn_023::TMV::LucF::Flag::ocsT]
  Species: Synthetic
  Cloning method: Restriction Enzyme; 5′ cloning site BsaI (destroyed during cloning); 3′ cloning site BsaI (destroyed during cloning)
Terms and licenses: Academic/Nonprofit Terms; Industry Terms: Not Available to Industry
Depositor comments: Please visit https://www.biorxiv.org/content/10.1101/2020.05.14.095406v1 for bioRxiv preprint.
How to cite: pEPYC1CB0425 was a gift from Nicola Patron (Addgene plasmid # 154687 ; http://n2t.net/addgene:154687 ; RRID:Addgene_154687)
