[The description below was written by a language model from this plasmid's Addgene catalogue record and pLannotate feature annotations shown in this document.]
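Description:
pEPYC1CB0425 is a MoClo (Golden Gate modular cloning) Level 1 construct built in the pICH47732 acceptor backbone and carrying a single plant transcription unit that reports promoter activity through firefly luciferase. The backbone is a binary-type vector. Nopaline-type left and right T-DNA border repeats flank the cassette. The plasmid combines a high-copy ColE1/pUC-type origin for propagation in E. coli with the broad-host-range IncP oriV and its trfA replication initiator gene, an arrangement normally used to allow maintenance in Agrobacterium. Selection in bacteria is by ampicillin through the bla gene and its own promoter. A very short TetR fragment annotated next to trfA appears to be a backbone remnant rather than a functional gene. The cassette was assembled with BsaI, and both sites were destroyed during cloning, as is usual for Golden Gate assembly.

The insert is described as MinSyn_023::TMV::LucF::Flag::ocsT. MinSyn_023 is a synthetic minimal plant promoter. The feature table does not annotate it as a unit, but it detects three short adjacent fragments with similarity to the CaMV 35S promoter in this region, consistent with repeated cis-regulatory elements taken from that promoter. Downstream, the tobacco mosaic virus Ω leader acts as a translational enhancer ahead of the luc+ firefly luciferase coding sequence. The record lists a Flag tag following luciferase, although the tag is not separately annotated. The octopine synthase terminator ends the transcription unit. The construct was made as part of work on the rational design of minimal synthetic plant promoters, where luciferase output would serve as a quantitative readout of the strength of MinSyn_023. The record does not specify the plant system or the delivery method used.
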