Features (pLannotate 1.2.2; 14 found; start..end, strand, type, name):
     42..66      +  misc_feature   RB T-DNA repeat: right border repeat from nopaline C58 T-DNA
    178..198     -  CDS            TetR (fragment): tetracycline resistance regulatory protein; tetR
    225..1370    -  CDS            trfA: TRFA_ECOLX - Experimental evidence at protein level: Swiss-Prot protein existence level 1. Also involved in plasmid copy number control, promoting intermolecular coupling of protein bound iterons at oriV, which inhibits replication initiation. From Escherichia coli.
   1706..2294    -  rep_origin     ori: high-copy-number ColE1/pMB1/pBR322/pUC origin of replication
   2465..3325    -  CDS            AmpR: β-lactamase; bla; confers resistance to ampicillin, carbenicillin, and related antibiotics
   3326..3430    -  promoter       AmpR promoter: bla
   3517..4148    -  rep_origin     oriV: incP origin of replication
   4240..4264    +  misc_feature   LB T-DNA repeat: left border repeat from nopaline C58 T-DNA
   4396..4417    +  promoter       CaMV 35S promoter (fragment): strong constitutive promoter from cauliflower mosaic virus
   4416..4439    +  promoter       CaMV 35S promoter (fragment): strong constitutive promoter from cauliflower mosaic virus
   4438..4461    +  promoter       CaMV 35S promoter (fragment): strong constitutive promoter from cauliflower mosaic virus
   4532..4587    +  misc_feature   TMV Ω: translational enhancer from the tobacco mosaic virus 5'-leader sequence (Gallie et al., 1988)
   4589..6238    +  CDS            luciferase: firefly luciferase; luc+; enhanced luc+ version of the luciferase gene
   6336..7043    +  terminator     OCS terminator: octopine synthase terminator
>Addgene plasmid #154687 | pEPYC1CB0425 | depositor full sequence | sequence record 299618 | pEPYC1CB0425 sequence 7050 bps
GCAATTGTCTTCTGCACGAAGTGGTTTAAACTATCAGTGTTTGACAGGATATATTGGCGGGTAAACCTAA
GAGAAAAGAGCGTTTATTAGAATAATCGGATATTTAAAAGGGCGTGAAAAGGTTTATCCGTTCGTCCATT
TGTATGTGCATGCCAACCACAGGGTTCCCCAGATCAGGCGCTGGCTGCTGAACCCCCAGCCGGAACTGAC
CCCACAAGGCCCTAGCGTTTGCAATGCACCAGGTCATCATTGACCCAGGCGTGTTCCACCAGGCCGCTGC
CTCGCAACTCTTCGCAGGCTTCGCCGACCTGCTCGCGCCACTTCTTCACGCGGGTGGAATCCGATCCGCA
CATGAGGCGGAAGGTTTCCAGCTTGAGCGGGTACGGCTCCCGGTGCGAGCTGAAATAGTCGAACATCCGT
CGGGCCGTCGGCGACAGCTTGCGGTACTTCTCCCATATGAATTTCGTGTAGTGGTCGCCAGCAAACAGCA
CGACGATTTCCTCGTCGATCAGGACCTGGCAACGGGACGTTTTCTTGCCACGGTCCAGGACGCGGAAGCG
GTGCAGCAGCGACACCGATTCCAGGTGCCCAACGCGGTCGGACGTGAAGCCCATCGCCGTCGCCTGTAGG
CGCGACAGGCATTCCTCGGCCTTCGTGTAATACCGGCCATTGATCGACCAGCCCAGGTCCTGGCAAAGCT
CGTAGAACGTGAAGGTGATCGGCTCGCCGATAGGGGTGCGCTTCGCGTACTCCAACACCTGCTGCCACAC
CAGTTCGTCATCGTCGGCCCGCAGCTCGACGCCGGTGTAGGTGATCTTCACGTCCTTGTTGACGTGGAAA
ATGACCTTGTTTTGCAGCGCCTCGCGCGGGATTTTCTTGTTGCGCGTGGTGAACAGGGCAGAGCGGGCCG
TGTCGTTTGGCATCGCTCGCATCGTGTCCGGCCACGGCGCAATATCGAACAAGGAAAGCTGCATTTCCTT
GATCTGCTGCTTCGTGTGTTTCAGCAACGCGGCCTGCTTGGCCTCGCTGACCTGTTTTGCCAGGTCCTCG
CCGGCGGTTTTTCGCTTCTTGGTCGTCATAGTTCCTCGCGTGTCGATGGTCATCGACTTCGCCAAACCTG
CCGCCTCCTGTTCAAGACGACGCGAACGCTCCACGGCGGCCGATGGCGCGGGCAGGGCAGGGGGAGCCAG
TTGCACGCTGTCGCGCTCGATCTTGGCCGTAGCTTGCTGGACCATCGAGCCGACGGACTGGAAGGTTTCG
CGGGGCGCACGCATGACGGTGCGGCTTGCGATGGTTTCGGCATCCTCGGCGGAAAACCCCGCGTCGATCA
GTTCTTGCCTGTATGCCTTCCGGTCAAACGTCCGATTCATTCACCCTCCTTGCGGGATTGCCCCGACTCA
CGCCGGGGCAATGTGCCCTTATTCCTGATTTGACCCGCCTGGTGCCTTGGTGTCCAGATAATCCACCTTA
TCGGCAATGAAGTCGGTCCCGTAGACCGTCTGGCCGTCCTTCTCGTACTTGGTATTCCGAATCTTGCCCT
GCACGAATACCAGCGACCCCTTGCCCAAATACTTGCCGTGGGCCTCGGCCTGAGAGCCAAAACACTTGAT
GCGGAAGAAGTCGGTGCGCTCCTGCTTGTCGCCGGCATCGTTGCGCCACATCTAGGATCTGCCAGGAACC
GTAAAAAGGCCGCGTTGCTGGCGTTTTTCCATAGGCTCCGCCCCCCTGACGAGCATCACAAAAATCGACG
CTCAAGTCAGAGGTGGCGAAACCCGACAGGACTATAAAGATACCAGGCGTTTCCCCCTGGAAGCTCCCTC
GTGCGCTCTCCTGTTCCGACCCTGCCGCTTACCGGATACCTGTCCGCCTTTCTCCCTTCGGGAAGCGTGG
CGCTTTCTCATAGCTCACGCTGTAGGTATCTCAGTTCGGTGTAGGTCGTTCGCTCCAAGCTGGGCTGTGT
GCACGAACCCCCCGTTCAGCCCGACCGCTGCGCCTTATCCGGTAACTATCGTCTTGAGTCCAACCCGGTA
AGACACGACTTATCGCCACTGGCAGCAGCCACTGGTAACAGGATTAGCAGAGCGAGGTATGTAGGCGGTG
CTACAGAGTTCTTGAAGTGGTGGCCTAACTACGGCTACACTAGAAGAACAGTATTTGGTATCTGCGCTCT
GCTGAAGCCAGTTACCTTCGGAAAAAGAGTTGGTAGCTCTTGATCCGGCAAACAAACCACCGCTGGTAGC
GGTGGTTTTTTTGTTTGCAAGCAGCAGATTACGCGCAGAAAAAAAGGATCTCAAGAAGATCCTTTGATCT
TTTCTACGGGGTCTGACGCTCAGTGGAACGAAAACTCACGTTAAGGGATTTTGGTCATGAGATTATCAAA
AAGGATCTTCACCTAGATCCTTTTAAATTAAAAATGAAGTTTTAAATCAATCTAAAGTATATATGAGTAA
ACTTGGTCTGACAGTTACCAATGCTTAATCAGTGAGGCACCTATCTCAGCGATCTGTCTATTTCGTTCAT
CCATAGTTGCCTGACTCCCCGTCGTGTAGATAACTACGATACGGGAGGGCTTACCATCTGGCCCCAGTGC
TGCAATGATACCGCGAGAACCACGCTCACCGGCTCCAGATTTATCAGCAATAAACCAGCCAGCCGGAAGG
GCCGAGCGCAGAAGTGGTCCTGCAACTTTATCCGCCTCCATCCAGTCTATTAATTGTTGCCGGGAAGCTA
GAGTAAGTAGTTCGCCAGTTAATAGTTTGCGCAACGTTGTTGCCATTGCTACAGGCATCGTGGTGTCACG
CTCGTCGTTTGGTATGGCTTCATTCAGCTCCGGTTCCCAACGATCAAGGCGAGTTACATGATCCCCCATG
TTGTGCAAAAAAGCGGTTAGCTCCTTCGGTCCTCCGATCGTTGTCAGAAGTAAGTTGGCCGCAGTGTTAT
CACTCATGGTTATGGCAGCACTGCATAATTCTCTTACTGTCATGCCATCCGTAAGATGCTTTTCTGTGAC
TGGTGAGTACTCAACCAAGTCATTCTGAGAATAGTGTATGCGGCGACCGAGTTGCTCTTGCCCGGCGTCA
ATACGGGATAATACCGCGCCACATAGCAGAACTTTAAAAGTGCTCATCATTGGAAAACGTTCTTCGGGGC
GAAAACTCTCAAGGATCTTACCGCTGTTGAGATCCAGTTCGATGTAACCCACTCGTGCACCCAACTGATC
TTCAGCATCTTTTACTTTCACCAGCGTTTCTGGGTGAGCAAAAACAGGAAGGCAAAATGCCGCAAAAAAG
GGAATAAGGGCGACACGGAAATGTTGAATACTCATACTCTTCCTTTTTCAATATTATTGAAGCATTTATC
AAGGTTATTGTCTCATGAGCGGATACATATTTGAATGTATTTAGAAAAATAAACAAATAGGGGTTCCGCG
CACGAATTGGCCAGCGCTGCCATTTTTGGGGTGAGGCCGTTCGCGGCCGAGGGGCGCAGCCCCTGGGGGG
ATGGGAGGCCCGCGTTAGCGGGCCGGGAGGGTTCGAGAAGGGGGGGCACCCCCCTTCGGCGTGCGCGGTC
ACGCGCACAGGGCGCAGCCCTGGTTAAAAACAAGGTTTATAAATATTGGTTTAAAAGCAGGTTAAAAGAC
AGGTTAGCGGTGGCCGAAAAACGGGCGGAAACCCTTGCAAATGCTGGATTTTCTGCCTGTGGACAGCCCC
TCAAATGTCAATAGGTGCGCCCCTCATCTGTCAGCACTCTGCCCCTCAAGTGTCAAGGATCGCGCCCCTC
ATCTGTCAGTAGTCGCGCCCCTCAAGTGTCAATACCGCAGGGCACTTATCCCCAGGCTTGTCCACATCAT
CTGTGGGAAACTCGCGTAAAATCAGGCGTTTTCGCCGATTTGCGAGGCTGGCCAGCTCCACGTCGCCGGC
CGAAATCGAGCCTGCCCCTCATCTGTCAACGCCGCGCCGGGTGAGTCGGCCCCTCAAGTGTCAACGTCCG
CCCCTCATCTGTCAGTGAGGGCCAAGTTTTCCGCGAGGTATCCACAACGCCGGCGGCCGCGGTGTCTCGC
ACACGGCTTCGACGGCGTTTCTGGCGCGTTTGCAGGGCCATAGACGGCCGCCAGCCCAGCGGCGAGGGCA
ACCAGCCCGGTGAGCGTCGCAAAGGAGATCCTGATCTGACTGATGGGCTGCCTGTATCGAGTGGTGATTT
TGTGCCGAGCTGCCGGTCGGGGAGCTGTTGGCTGGCTGGTGGCAGGATATATTGTGGTGTAAACAAATTG
ACGCTTAGACAACTTAATAACACATTGCGGACGTTTTTAATGTACTGGGGTGGATGCAGTGGGCCCCACT
CTGTGAAGACAATGCCGAATTCGGATCCGGAGGGAGGCGTGTCGTTTTAGTGAGGCTGACGTAAGGGATG
ACGCACACTGACGTAAGGGATGACGCACACTGACGTAAGGGATGACGCACACTATATAAGGTTTTGCTAT
TCATTGAAAGCAGTAGTGACTGATTTGTATATAATGTACTGTATTTTTACAACAATTACCAACAACAACA
AACAACAAACAACATTACAATTACTATTTACAATTACAATGGAGGACGCCAAAAACATAAAGAAAGGCCC
GGCGCCATTCTATCCGCTGGAAGATGGAACCGCTGGAGAGCAACTGCATAAGGCTATGAAGAGATACGCC
CTGGTTCCTGGAACAATTGCTTTTACAGATGCACATATCGAGGTGGACATCACTTACGCTGAGTACTTCG
AAATGTCCGTTCGGTTGGCAGAAGCTATGAAACGATATGGGCTGAATACAAATCACAGAATCGTCGTATG
CAGTGAAAACTCTCTTCAATTCTTTATGCCGGTGTTGGGCGCGTTATTTATCGGAGTTGCAGTTGCGCCC
GCGAACGACATTTATAATGAACGTGAATTGCTCAACAGTATGGGCATTTCGCAGCCTACCGTGGTGTTCG
TTTCCAAAAAGGGGTTGCAAAAAATTTTGAACGTGCAAAAAAAGCTCCCAATCATCCAAAAAATTATTAT
CATGGATTCTAAAACGGATTACCAGGGATTTCAGTCGATGTACACGTTCGTCACATCTCATCTACCTCCC
GGTTTTAATGAATACGATTTTGTGCCAGAGTCCTTCGATAGGGACAAGACAATTGCACTGATCATGAACT
CCTCTGGATCTACTGGTCTGCCTAAAGGTGTCGCTCTGCCTCATAGAACTGCCTGCGTGAGATTCTCGCA
TGCCAGAGATCCTATTTTTGGCAATCAAATCATTCCGGATACTGCGATTTTAAGTGTTGTTCCATTCCAT
CACGGTTTTGGAATGTTTACTACACTCGGATATTTGATATGTGGATTTCGAGTCGTCTTAATGTATAGAT
TTGAAGAAGAACTGTTTCTGAGGAGCCTTCAGGATTACAAGATTCAAAGTGCGCTGCTGGTGCCAACCCT
ATTCTCCTTCTTCGCCAAAAGCACTCTGATTGACAAATACGATTTATCTAATTTACACGAAATTGCTTCT
GGTGGCGCTCCCCTCTCTAAGGAAGTCGGGGAAGCGGTTGCCAAGAGGTTCCATCTGCCAGGTATCAGGC
AAGGATATGGGCTCACTGAGACTACATCAGCTATTCTGATTACACCCGAGGGGGATGATAAACCGGGCGC
GGTCGGTAAAGTTGTTCCATTTTTTGAAGCGAAGGTTGTGGATCTGGATACCGGGAAAACGCTGGGCGTT
AATCAAAGAGGCGAACTGTGTGTGAGAGGTCCTATGATTATGTCCGGTTATGTAAACAATCCGGAAGCGA
CCAACGCCTTGATTGACAAGGATGGATGGCTACATTCTGGAGACATAGCTTACTGGGACGAGGACGAACA
CTTCTTCATCGTTGACCGCCTGAAGTCTCTGATTAAGTACAAAGGCTATCAGGTGGCTCCCGCTGAATTG
GAATCCATCTTGCTCCAACACCCCAACATCTTCGACGCAGGTGTCGCAGGTCTGCCCGACGATGACGCCG
GTGAACTTCCCGCCGCCGTTGTTGTTTTGGAGCACGGAAAGACGATGACGGAAAAAGAGATCGTGGATTA
CGTCGCCAGTCAAGTAACAACCGCGAAAAAGTTGCGCGGAGGAGTTGTGTTTGTGGACGAAGTACCGAAA
GGTCTTACCGGAAAACTCGACGCAAGAAAAATCAGAGAGATCCTCATAAAGGCCAAGAAGGGCGGAAAGA
TCGCCGTGGGTTCGGATTATAAGGACCATGACGGAGACTATAAGGACCATGACCTCGACGCTGCAGCAGC
GGATTATAAGGACGATGACGATAAGTGAGCTTGTCCTGCTTTAATGAGATATGCGAGAAGCCTATGATCG
CATGATATTTGCTTTCAATTCTGTTGTGCACGTTGTAAAAAACCTGAGCATGTGTAGCTCAGATCCTTAC
CGCCGGTTTCGGTTCATTCTAATGAATATATCACCCGTTACTATCGTATTTTTATGAATAATATTCTCCG
TTCAATTTACTGATTGTACCCTACTACTTATATGTACAATATTAAAATGAAAACAATATATTGTGCTGAA
TAGGTTTATAGCGACATCTATGATAGAGCGCCACAATAACAAACAATTGCGTTTTATTATTACAAATCCA
ATTTTAAAAAAAGCGGCAGAACCGGTCAAACCTAAAAGACTGATTACATAAATCTTATTCAAATTTCAAA
AGTGCCCCAGGGGCTAGTATCTACGACACACCGAGCGGCGAACTAATAACGCTCACTGAAGGGAACTCCG
GTTCCCCGCCGGCGCGCATGGGTGAGATTCCTTGAAGTTGAGTATTGGCCGTCCGCTCTACCGAAAGTTA
CGGGCACCATTCAACCCGGTCCAGCACGGCGGCCGGGTAACCGACTTGCTGCCCCGAGAATTATGCAGCA
TTTTTTTGGTGTATGTGGGCCCCAAATGAAGTGCAGGTCAAACCTTGACAGTGACGACAAATCGTTGGGC
GGGTCCAGGGCGAATTTTGCGACAACATGTCGAGGCTCAGCAGGACCGCT
